>Addgene plasmid #136974 | pGGD_RT_biChromium | addgene full sequence | sequence record 270595 | Addgene NGS Result
GACGAAAGGGCCTCGTGATACGCCTATTTTTATAGGTTAATGTCATGATAATAATGGTTTCTTAGACGTC
AGGTGGCACTTTTCGGGGAAATGTGCGCGGAACCCCTATTTGTTTATTTTTCTAAATACATTCAAATATG
TATCCGCTCATGAGACAATAACCCTGATAAATGCTTCAATAATATTGAAAAAGGAAGAGTATGAGTATTC
AACATTTCCGTGTCGCCCTTATTCCCTTTTTTGCGGCATTTTGCCTTCCTGTTTTTGCTCACCCAGAAAC
GCTGGTGAAAGTAAAAGATGCTGAAGATCAGTTGGGTGCACGAGTGGGTTACATCGAACTGGATCTCAAC
AGCGGTAAGATCCTTGAGAGTTTTCGCCCCGAAGAACGTTTTCCAATGATGAGCACTTTTAAAGTTCTGC
TATGTGGCGCGGTATTATCCCGTATTGACGCCGGGCAAGAGCAACTCGGTCGCCGCATACACTATTCTCA
GAATGACTTGGTTGAGTACTCACCAGTCACAGAAAAGCATCTTACGGATGGCATGACAGTAAGAGAATTA
TGCAGTGCTGCCATAACCATGAGTGATAACACTGCGGCCAACTTACTTCTGACAACGATCGGAGGACCGA
AGGAGCTAACCGCTTTTTTGCACAACATGGGGGATCATGTAACTCGCCTTGATCGTTGGGAACCGGAGCT
GAATGAAGCCATACCAAACGACGAGCGTGACACCACGATGCCTGTAGCAATGGCAACAACGTTGCGCAAA
CTATTAACTGGCGAACTACTTACTCTAGCTTCCCGGCAACAATTAATAGACTGGATGGAGGCGGATAAAG
TTGCAGGACCACTTCTGCGCTCGGCCCTTCCGGCTGGCTGGTTTATTGCTGATAAATCTGGAGCCGGTGA
GCGTGGCTCTCGAGGTATCATTGCAGCACTGGGGCCAGATGGTAAGCCCTCCCGTATCGTAGTTATCTAC
ACGACGGGGAGTCAGGCAACTATGGATGAACGAAATAGACAGATCGCTGAGATAGGTGCCTCACTGATTA
AGCATTGGTAACTGTCAGACCAAGTTTACTCATATATACTTTAGATTGATTTAAAACTTCATTTTTAATT
TAAAAGGATCTAGGTGAAGATCCTTTTTGATAATCTCATGACCAAAATCCCTTAACGTGAGTTTTCGTTC
CACTGAGCGTCAGACCCCGTAGAAAAGATCAAAGGATCTTCTTGAGATCCTTTTTTTCTGCGCGTAATCT
GCTGCTTGCAAACAAAAAAACCACCGCTACCAGCGGTGGTTTGTTTGCCGGATCAAGAGCTACCAACTCT
TTTTCCGAAGGTAACTGGCTTCAGCAGAGCGCAGATACCAAATACTGTTCTTCTAGTGTAGCCGTAGTTA
GGCCACCACTTCAAGAACTCTGTAGCACCGCCTACATACCTCGCTCTGCTAATCCTGTTACCAGTGGCTG
CTGCCAGTGGCGATAAGTCGTGTCTTACCGGGTTGGACTCAAGACGATAGTTACCGGATAAGGCGCAGCG
GTCGGGCTGAACGGGGGGTTCGTGCACACAGCCCAGCTTGGAGCGAACGACCTACACCGAACTGAGATAC
CTACAGCGTGAGCTATGAGAAAGCGCCACGCTTCCCGAAGGGAGAAAGGCGGACAGGTATCCGGTAAGCG
GCAGGGTCGGAACAGGAGAGCGCACGAGGGAGCTTCCAGGGGGAAACGCCTGGTATCTTTATAGTCCTGT
CGGGTTTCGCCACCTCTGACTTGAGCGTCGATTTTTGTGATGCTCGTCAGGGGGGCGGAGCCTATGGAAA
AACGCCAGCAACGCGGCCTTTTTACGGTTCCTGGCCTTTTGCTGGCCTTTTGCTCACATGTTCTTTCCTG
CGTTATCCCCTGATTCTGTGGATAACCGTATTACCGCCTTTGAGTGAGCTGATACCGCTCGCCGCAGCCG
AACGACCGAGCGCAGCGAGTCAGTGAGCGAGGAAGCGGAAGAGCGCCCAATACGCAAACCGCCTCTCCCC
GCGCGTTGGCCGATTCATTAATGCAGCTGGCACGACAGGTTTCCCGACTGGAAAGCGGGCAGTGAGCGCA
ACGCAATTAATGTGAGTTAGCTCACTCATTAGGCACCCCAGGCTTTACACTTTATGCTTCCGGCTCGTAT
GTTGTGTGGAATTGTGAGCGGATAACAATTTCACACGAGCTATTTAGGTGACACTATAGAAGTGAAGCTT
GGTCTCATCAGGCGGCAGTGGAGCTACCAATTTTAGTCTTCTCAAACAGGCCGGGGATGTCGAAGAGAAC
CCTGGCCCAATGAAAGCCTTCACACTCGCTCTCTTCTTAGCTCTTTCCCTCTATCTCCTGCCCAATCCAG
CCACTAGTGGCTCCATGGTGAGCAAGGGCGAGGAGCTGTTCACCGGGGTGGTGCCCATCCTGGTCGAGCT
GGACGGCGACGTAAACGGCCACAAGTTCAGCGTGTCCGGCGAGGGCGAGGGCGATGCCACCTACGGCAAG
CTGACCCTGAAGTTCATCTGCACCACCGGCAAGCTGCCCGTGCCCTGGCCCACCCTCGTGACCACCCTGT
CCTGGGGCGTGCAGTGCTTCGCCCGCTACCCCGACCACATGAAGCAGCACGACTTCTTCAAGTCCGCCAT
GCCCGAAGGCTACGTCCAGGAGCGCACCATCTTCTTCAAGGACGACGGCAACTACAAGACCCGCGCCGAG
GTGAAGTTCGAGGGCGACACCCTGGTGAACCGCATCGAGCTGAAGGGCATCGACTTCAAGGAGGACGGCA
ACATCCTGGGGCACAAGCTGGAGTACAACTACTTTAGCGACAACGTCTATATCACCGCCGACAAGCAGAA
GAACGGCATCAAGGCCAACTTCAAGATCCGCCACAACATCGAGGACGGCGGCGTGCAGCTCGCCGACCAC
TACCAGCAGAACACCCCCATCGGCGACGGCCCCGTGCTGCTGCCCGACAACCACTACCTGAGCACCCAGT
CCAAGCTGAGCAAAGACCCCAACGAGAAGCGCGATCACATGGTCCTGCTGGAGTTCGTGACCGCCGCCGG
GATCACTCTCGGCATGGACGAGCTGTACAAGTCAGGTCATGATGAGCTTTAGCTGCTGAGACCGAATTCT
CGCCCTATAGTGAGTCGTATTACCTGGCCGTCGTTTTACAACGTCGTGACTGGGAAAACCCTGGCGTTAC
CCAACTTAATCGCCTTGCAGCACATCCCCCTTTCGCCAGCTGGCGTAATAGCGAAGAGGCCCGCACCGAT
CGCCCTTCCCAACAGTTGCGCAGCCTGAATGGCGAATGGCGCCTGATGCGGTATTTTCTCCTTACGCATC
TGTGCGGTATTTCACACCGCATATGGTGCACTCTCAGTACAATCTGCTCTGATGCCGCATAGTTAAGCCA
GCCCCGACACCCGCCAACACCCGCTGACGCGCCCTGACGGGCTTGTCTGCTCCCGGCATCCGCTTACAGA
CAAGCTGTGACCGTCTCCGGGAGCTGCATGTGTCAGAGGTTTTCACCGTCATCACCGAAACGCGCGA
Features (pLannotate 1.2.2; 14 found; start..end, strand, type, name):
     96..200     +  promoter       AmpR promoter: bla
    201..1061    +  CDS            AmpR: β-lactamase; bla; confers resistance to ampicillin, carbenicillin, and related antibiotics
   1232..1820    +  rep_origin     ori: high-copy-number ColE1/pMB1/pBR322/pUC origin of replication
   2003..2095    +  CDS            lacI (fragment): lac repressor; lacI; The lac repressor binds to the lac operator to inhibit transcription in E. coli. This inhibition can be relieved by adding lactose or isopropyl-β-D-thiogalactopyranoside (IPTG).
   2108..2129    +  protein_bind   CAP binding site: CAP binding activates transcription in the presence of cAMP. E. coli catabolite activator protein
   2144..2174    +  promoter       lac promoter: promoter for the E. coli lac operon
   2182..2198    +  protein_bind   lac operator: The lac repressor binds to the lac operator to inhibit transcription in E. coli. This inhibition can be relieved by adding lactose or isopropyl-β-D-thiogalactopyranoside (IPTG). lac repressor encoded by lacI
   2212..2230    +  promoter       SP6 promoter: promoter for bacteriophage SP6 RNA polymerase
   2320..2388    +  CDS            SPOR1_IPOBA (fragment): Experimental evidence at transcript level: Swiss-Prot protein existence level 2. Major tuberous root protein. From Ipomoea batatas (Sweet potato) (Convolvulus batatas).
   2395..3111    +  CDS            mTurquoise2: mTurquoise2 is a basic (constitutively fluorescent) cyan fluorescent protein published in 2012, derived from Aequorea victoria. It is reported to be a rapidly-maturing monomer with very low acid sensitivity.
   3154..3172    -  promoter       T7 promoter: promoter for bacteriophage T7 RNA polymerase
   3174..3326    +  CDS            lacZα (fragment): LacZα fragment of β-galactosidase; lacZ fragment
   3332..3431    -  misc_feature   bom (fragment): basis of mobility region from pBR322
   3533..1       -  CDS            rop (fragment) (across the origin): Rop protein, which maintains plasmids at low copy number; rop
