[The description below was written by a language model from this plasmid's Addgene catalogue record and pLannotate feature annotations shown in this document.]
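Description:
pGGD_RT_biChromium is a small (about 3.6 kb) GreenGate/Golden Gate entry module built on a pUC19 backbone and maintained in E. coli. It is propagated through the high-copy ColE1/pUC origin and selected with ampicillin via the bla gene and its native promoter. The annotation also picks up typical cloning-vector remnants around the insert: a lac promoter/operator with CAP site, SP6 and T7 phage promoters flanking the module, and fragments of lacI, lacZα, bom and rop. Although catalogued as a bacterial expression vector, it functions as a parts donor rather than an expression construct. It carries no plant promoter or terminator of its own.

The module occupies the C-terminal tag position of the GreenGate assembly scheme. According to the record it contains a synthetic P2A peptide sequence followed by an ER-localized mTurquoise2 cyan fluorescent protein. The feature table shows the mTurquoise2 coding sequence preceded by a short fragment matching sweet potato sporamin, which is probably a signal peptide directing entry into the secretory pathway. The P2A element itself and any ER retention motif are not annotated, nor are the type IIS sites and overhangs used for assembly.

The module is meant to be combined with an N-tag fluorophore module and a CDS module carrying a gene of interest, all in a single open reading frame. During translation, P2A-mediated ribosome skipping separates the tagged protein of interest from the ER-targeted CFP. The fusion then reports protein localization and abundance as a translational reporter, while the released CFP marks cells where the driving promoter is active as a transcriptional reporter.
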