Addgene plasmid #136974: pGGD_RT_biChromium
Purpose: Goldengate/Greengate C-tag module, containing a dual fluorescent marker based on the P2A peptide
Depositing lab: Klaus Theres. Depositing organization: Max Planck Institute for Plant Breeding Research.
Backbone
  Vector backbone: pUC19
  Vector type: Bacterial Expression
Growth in bacteria
  Bacterial resistance: Ampicillin, 100 μg/mL
  Growth temperature: 37°C
  Growth strain: DH5alpha
  Copy number: High Copy
Gene/Insert
  Gene/Insert name: P2A sequence
  Species: Synthetic
  Cloning method: Restriction Enzyme; 5′ cloning site unknown (unknown if destroyed); 3′ cloning site unknown (unknown if destroyed)
Terms and licenses: Academic/Nonprofit Terms; Industry Terms: Not Available to Industry
Depositor comments: For use in the Greengate system (DOI: 10.1371/journal.pone.0083043, Addgene: Kit # 1000000036) or similar Goldengate-based systems. For double tagging of gene to combine translational and transcriptional reporter in one open reading frame. Combine w/ a N-tag module (fluorophor) and CDS module (Gene Of Interest) Insert 2: ER localized Tq2CFP. P2A --> https://blog.addgene.org/plasmids-101-multicistronic-vectors
How to cite: pGGD_RT_biChromium was a gift from Klaus Theres (Addgene plasmid # 136974 ; http://n2t.net/addgene:136974 ; RRID:Addgene_136974)
